>Addgene plasmid #123680 | MTK1_017 | addgene full sequence | sequence record 248571 | Addgene NGS Result
TCGGTCTCACCCTGAATTCGCATCTAGACCAGACAGCACGTAATTGACCGCCAGAACGCGCAATTTGACG
ACCAGCGGATATGAGATTCTGTGCACTCACGAGAACGTTACCGACGATTTCCCAGTATTTGGCGCTGCCA
TAATCCAAATATCAAGCGAATCCCATGTGACCGTCTCAGCGGGCGACGATCTCAGAACAGTTAAACGTGA
GACCAGACCAATAAAAAACGCCCGGCGGCAACCGAGCGTTCTGAACAAATCCAGATGGAGTTCTGAGGTC
ATTACTGGATCTATCAACAGGAGTCCAAGCGAGCTCGATATCAAATTACGCCCCGCCCTGCCACTCATCG
CAGTACTGTTGTAATTCATTAAGCATTCTGCCGACATGGAAGCCATCACAAACGGCATGATGAACCTGAA
TCGCCAGCGGCATCAGCACCTTGTCGCCTTGCGTATAATATTTGCCCATGGTGAAAACGGGGGCGAAGAA
GTTGTCCATATTGGCCACGTTTAAATCAAAACTGGTGAAACTCACCCAGGGATTGGCTGAAACGAAAAAC
ATATTCTCAATAAACCCTTTAGGGAAATAGGCCAGGTTTTCACCGTAACACGCCACATCTTGCGAATATA
TGTGTAGAAACTGCCGGAAATCGTCGTGGTATTCACTCCAGAGCGATGAAAACGTTTCAGTTTGCTCATG
GAAAACGGTGTAACAAGGGTGAACACTATCCCATATCACCAGCTCACCGTCTTTCATTGCCATACGAAAT
TCCGGATGAGCATTCATCAGGCGGGCAAGAATGTGAATAAAGGCCGGATAAAACTTGTGCTTATTTTTCT
TTACGGTCTTTAAAAAGGCCGTAATATCCAGCTGAACGGTCTGGTTATAGGTACATTGAGCAACTGACTG
AAATGCCTCAAAATGTTCTTTACGATGCCATTGGGATATATCAACGGTGGTATATCCAGTGATTTTTTTC
TCCATTTTAGCTTCCTTAGCTCCTGAAAATCTCGATAACTCAAAAAATACGCCCGGTAGTGATCTTATTT
CATTATGGTGAAAGTTGGAACCTCTTACGTGCCCGATCAATCATGACCAAAATCCCTTAACGTGAGTTTT
CGTTCCACTGAGCGTCAGACCCCGTAGAAAAGATCAAAGGATCTTCTTGAGATCCTTTTTTTCTGCGCGT
AATCTGCTGCTTGCAAACAAAAAAACCACCGCTACCAGCGGTGGTTTGTTTGCCGGATCAAGAGCTACCA
ACTCTTTTTCCGAAGGTAACTGGCTTCAGCAGAGCGCAGATACCAAATACTGTTCTTCTAGTGTAGCCGT
AGTTAGGCCACCACTTCAAGAACTCTGTAGCACCGCCTACATACCTCGCTCTGCTAATCCTGTTACCAGT
GGCTGCTGCCAGTGGCGATAAGTCGTGTCTTACCGGGTTGGACTCAAGACGATAGTTACCGGATAAGGCG
CAGCGGTCGGGCTGAACGGGGGGTTCGTGCACACAGCCCAGCTTGGAGCGAACGACCTACACCGAACTGA
GATACCTACAGCGTGAGCTATGAGAAAGCGCCACGCTTCCCGAAGGGAGAAAGGCGGACAGGTATCCGGT
AAGCGGCAGGGTCGGAACAGGAGAGCGCACGAGGGAGCTTCCAGGGGGAAACGCCTGGTATCTTTATAGT
CCTGTCGGGTTTCGCCACCTCTGACTTGAGCGTCGATTTTTGTGATGCTCGTCAGGGGGGCGGAGCCTAT
GGAAAAACGCCAGCAACGCGGCCTTTTTACGGTTCCTGGCCTTTTGCTGGCCTTTTGCTCACATGTTCTT
TCCTGCGTTATCCCCTGATTCTGTGGATAACCGTAG
Features (pLannotate 1.2.2; 4 found; start..end, strand, type, name):
    221..255     -  terminator     lambda t0 terminator: minimal transcription terminator from phage lambda (Scholtissek and Grosse, 1987)
    329..985     -  CDS            cat: CAT_ECOLX - Experimental evidence at protein level: Swiss-Prot protein existence level 1. This enzyme is an effector of chloramphenicol resistance in bacteria. From Escherichia coli. This protein is used as a marker in many commonly used cloning vectors, such as pACYC184.
    986..1083    -  promoter       cat promoter: promoter of the E. coli cat gene encoding chloramphenicol acetyltransferase
   1167..1755    +  rep_origin     ori: high-copy-number ColE1/pMB1/pBR322/pUC origin of replication
