[The description below was written by a language model from this plasmid's Addgene catalogue record and pLannotate feature annotations shown in this document.]
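Description:
MTK1_017 is a small part plasmid (about 1.9 kb) from the Mammalian Toolkit (MTK), a modular hierarchical cloning system for building genetic circuits for mammalian cells. It carries the synthetic sequence Connector L7 (ConL7) stored as a Type 1 part, the category that the toolkit reserves for 5' assembly connectors. The connector was inserted into the part-entry backbone MTK0_027 through BsmBI sites that were destroyed in the process, as is typical of Golden Gate-style domestication with a Type IIS enzyme. Although catalogued as a mammalian expression vector, the plasmid holds no mammalian promoter, coding sequence or reporter in its annotated features. It is a bacterial storage vehicle for a single assembly part rather than an expression construct in its own right.

The annotated features describe only the backbone. There is a high-copy ColE1/pUC-type origin of replication for propagation in E. coli, and a chloramphenicol acetyltransferase (cat) gene driven by its native promoter and followed by the phage lambda t0 terminator, which provides chloramphenicol selection. The connector insert is not itself annotated and presumably lies in the unannotated region outside these elements. In toolkits of this kind, a left connector sits at the 5' end of a transcriptional unit, paired with a 3' connector. Together they define the flanking sequences that determine the unit's position and order when several units are later joined into a multi-gene plasmid. The record does not give the specific pairing rules or overhangs for ConL7. Its stated use is simply as the ConL7 Type 1 part in MTK assemblies.
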