Addgene plasmid #123680: MTK1_017
Purpose: Encodes ConL7 as a Type 1 part to be used in the MTK system
Depositing lab: Hana El-Samad. Depositing organization: University of California, San Francisco (UCSF). Publication: A Toolkit for Rapid Modular Construction of Biological Circuits in Mammalian Cells. Fonseca JP, Bonny AR, Kumar GR, Ng AH, Town J, Wu QC, Aslankoohi E, Chen SY, Dods G, Harrigan P, Osimiri LC, Kistler AL, El-Samad H. ACS Synth Biol. 2019 Nov 15;8(11):2593-2606. doi: 10.1021/acssynbio.9b00322. Epub 2019 Nov 5. PubMed 31686495.
Backbone
  Vector backbone: MTK0_027
  Vector type: Mammalian Expression
Growth in bacteria
  Bacterial resistance: Chloramphenicol, 25 μg/mL
  Growth temperature: 37°C
  Growth strain: DH5alpha
  Copy number: Unknown
Gene/Insert
  Gene/Insert name: Connector L7
  Species: Synthetic
  Cloning method: Restriction Enzyme; 5′ cloning site BsmBI (destroyed during cloning); 3′ cloning site BsmBI (destroyed during cloning)
Terms and licenses: Academic/Nonprofit Terms; Industry Terms: Not Available to Industry
Depositor comments: Type 1 parts are 5' assembly connectors in the MTK. Please visit https://www.biorxiv.org/content/10.1101/506188v2 for BioRxiv preprint
How to cite: MTK1_017 was a gift from Hana El-Samad (Addgene plasmid # 123680 ; http://n2t.net/addgene:123680 ; RRID:Addgene_123680)
